>Addgene plasmid #48286 | pET His6 MBP TEV cloning vector with BioBrick polycistronic restriction sites (9C) | depositor full sequence | sequence record 69768 | Full Sequence
TTCTTGAAGACGAAAGGGCCTCGTGATACGCCTATTTTTATAGGTTAATGTCATGATAATAATGGTTTCT
TAGACGTCAGGTGGCACTTTTCGGGGAAATGTGCGCGGAACCCCTATTTGTTTATTTTTCTAAATACATT
CAAATATGTATCCGCTCATGAGACAATAACCCTGATAAATGCTTCAATAACATTGAAAAAGGAAGAGTAT
GAGTATTCAACATTTCCGTGTCGCCCTTATTCCCTTTTTTGCGGCATTTTGCCTTCCTGTTTTTGCTCAC
CCAGAAACGCTGGTGAAAGTAAAAGATGCTGAAGATCAGTTGGGTGCACGAGTGGGTTACATCGAACTGG
ATCTCAACAGCGGTAAGATCCTTGAGAGTTTTCGCCCCGAAGAACGTTTTCCAATGATGAGCACTTTTAA
AGTTCTGCTATGTGGCGCGGTATTATCCCGTGTTGACGCCGGGCAAGAGCAACTCGGTCGCCGCATACAC
TATTCTCAGAATGACTTGGTTGAGTACTCACCAGTCACAGAAAAGCATCTTACGGATGGCATGACAGTAA
GAGAATTATGCAGTGCTGCCATAACCATGAGTGATAACACTGCGGCCAACTTACTTCTGACAACGATCGG
AGGACCGAAGGAGCTAACCGCTTTTTTGCACAACATGGGGGATCATGTAACTCGCCTTGATCGTTGGGAA
CCGGAGCTGAATGAAGCCATACCAAACGACGAGCGTGACACCACGATGCCTGCAGCAATGGCAACAACGT
TGCGCAAACTATTAACTGGCGAACTACTTACTCTAGCTTCCCGGCAACAATTAATAGACTGGATGGAGGC
GGATAAAGTTGCAGGACCACTTCTGCGCTCGGCCCTTCCGGCTGGCTGGTTTATTGCTGATAAATCTGGA
GCCGGTGAGCGTGGGTCTCGCGGTATCATTGCAGCACTGGGGCCAGATGGTAAGCCCTCCCGTATCGTAG
TTATCTACACGACGGGGAGTCAGGCAACTATGGATGAACGAAATAGACAGATCGCTGAGATAGGTGCCTC
ACTGATTAAGCATTGGTAACTGTCAGACCAAGTTTACTCATATATACTTTAGATTGATTTAAAACTTCAT
TTTTAATTTAAAAGGATCTAGGTGAAGATCCTTTTTGATAATCTCATGACCAAAATCCCTTAACGTGAGT
TTTCGTTCCACTGAGCGTCAGACCCCGTAGAAAAGATCAAAGGATCTTCTTGAGATCCTTTTTTTCTGCG
CGTAATCTGCTGCTTGCAAACAAAAAAACCACCGCTACCAGCGGTGGTTTGTTTGCCGGATCAAGAGCTA
CCAACTCTTTTTCCGAAGGTAACTGGCTTCAGCAGAGCGCAGATACCAAATACTGTCCTTCTAGTGTAGC
CGTAGTTAGGCCACCACTTCAAGAACTCTGTAGCACCGCCTACATACCTCGCTCTGCTAATCCTGTTACC
AGTGGCTGCTGCCAGTGGCGATAAGTCGTGTCTTACCGGGTTGGACTCAAGACGATAGTTACCGGATAAG
GCGCAGCGGTCGGGCTGAACGGGGGGTTCGTGCACACAGCCCAGCTTGGAGCGAACGACCTACACCGAAC
TGAGATACCTACAGCGTGAGCTATGAGAAAGCGCCACGCTTCCCGAAGGGAGAAAGGCGGACAGGTATCC
GGTAAGCGGCAGGGTCGGAACAGGAGAGCGCACGAGGGAGCTTCCAGGGGGAAACGCCTGGTATCTTTAT
AGTCCTGTCGGGTTTCGCCACCTCTGACTTGAGCGTCGATTTTTGTGATGCTCGTCAGGGGGGCGGAGCC
TATGGAAAAACGCCAGCAACGCGGCCTTTTTACGGTTCCTGGCCTTTTGCTGGCCTTTTGCTCACATGTT
CTTTCCTGCGTTATCCCCTGATTCTGTGGATAACCGTATTACCGCCTTTGAGTGAGCTGATACCGCTCGC
CGCAGCCGAACGACCGAGCGCAGCGAGTCAGTGAGCGAGGAAGCGGAAGAGGCGCGCCATGCGGTATTTT
CTCCTTACGCATCTGTGCGGTATTTCACACCGCATATATGGTGCACTCTCAGTACAATCTGCTCTGATGC
CGCATAGTTAAGCCAGTATACACTCCGCTATCGCTACGTGACTGGGTCATGGCTGCGCCCCGACACCCGC
CAACACCCGCTGACGCGCCCTGACGGGCTTGTCTGCTCCCGGCATCCGCTTACAGACAAGCTGTGACCGT
CTCCGGGAGCTGCATGTGTCAGAGGTTTTCACCGTCATCACCGAAACGCGCGAGGCAGCTGCGGTAAAGC
TCATCAGCGTGGTCGTGAAGCGATTCACAGATGTCTGCCTGTTCATCCGCGTCCAGCTCGTTGAGTTTCT
CCAGAAGCGTTAATGTCTGGCTTCTGATAAAGCGGGCCATGTTAAGGGCGGTTTTTTCCTGTTTGGTCAC
TGATGCCTCCGTGTAAGGGGGATTTCTGTTCATGGGGGTAATGATACCGATGAAACGAGAGAGGATGCTC
ACGATACGGGTTACTGATGATGAACATGCCCGGTTACTGGAACGTTGTGAGGGTAAACAACTGGCGGTAT
GGATGCGGCGGGACCAGAGAAAAATCACTCAGGGTCAATGCCAGCGCTTCGTTAATACAGATGTAGGTGT
TCCACAGGGTAGCCAGCAGCATCCTGCGATGCAGATCCGGAACATAATGGTGCAGGGCGCTGACTTCCGC
GTTTCCAGACTTTACGAAACACGGAAACCGAAGACCATTCATGTTGTTGCTCAGGTCGCAGACGTTTTGC
AGCAGCAGTCGCTTCACGTTCGCTCGCGTATCGGTGATTCATTCTGCTAACCAGTAAGGCAACCCCGCCA
GCCTAGCCGGGTCCTCAACGACAGGAGCACGATCATGCGCACCCGTGGCCAGGACCCAACGCTGCCCGAG
ATGCGCCGCGTGCGGCTGCTGGAGATGGCGGACGCGATGGATATGTTCTGCCAAGGGTTGGTTTGCGCAT
TCACAGTTCTCCGCAAGAATTGATTGGCTCCAATTCTTGGAGTGGTGAATCCGTTAGCGAGGTGCCGCCG
GCTTCCATTCAGGTCGAGGTGGCCCGGCTCCATGCACCGCGACGCAACGCGGGGAGGCAGACAAGGTATA
GGGCGGCGCCTACAATCCATGCCAACCCGTTCCATGTGCTCGCCGAGGCGGCATAAATCGCCGTGACGAT
CAGCGGTCCAGTGATCGAAGTTAGGCTGGTAAGAGCCGCGAGCGATCCTTGAAGCTGTCCCTGATGGTCG
TCATCTACCTGCCTGGACAGCATGGCCTGCAACGCGGGCATCCCGATGCCGCCGGAAGCGAGAAGAATCA
TAATGGGGAAGGCCATCCAGCCTCGCGTCGCGAACGCCAGCAAGACGTAGCCCAGCGCGTCGGCCGCCAT
GCCGGCGATAATGGCCTGCTTCTCGCCGAAACGTTTGGTGGCGGGACCAGTGACGAAGGCTTGAGCGAGG
GCGTGCAAGATTCCGAATACCGCAAGCGACAGGCCGATCATCGTCGCGCTCCAGCGAAAGCGGTCCTCGC
CGAAAATGACCCAGAGCGCTGCCGGCACCTGTCCTACGAGTTGCATGATAAAGAAGACAGTCATAAGTGC
GGCGACGATAGTCATGCCCCGCGCCCACCGGAAGGAGCTGACTGGGTTGAAGGCTCTCAAGGGCATCGGT
CGACGCTCTCCCTTATGCGACTCCTGCATTAGGAAGCAGCCCAGTAGTAGGTTGAGGCCGTTGAGCACCG
CCGCCGCAAGGAATGGTGCATGCAAGGAGATGGCGCCCAACAGTCCCCCGGCCACGGGGCCTGCCACCAT
ACCCACGCCGAAACAAGCGCTCATGAGCCCGAAGTGGCGAGCCCGATCTTCCCCATCGGTGATGTCGGCG
ATATAGGCGCCAGCAACCGCACCTGTGGCGCCGGTGATGCCGGCCACGATGCGTCCGGCGTAGAGGATCG
AGATCTCGATCCCGCGAAATTAATACGACTCACTATAGGGAGACCACAACGGTTTCCCTCTAGTGCCGGC
TCCGGAGAGCTCTTTAATGCGGCCGCTTAATTAACTAGAAATAATTTTGTTTAACTTTAAGAAGGAGATA
TACATATGAAATCTTCTCACCATCACCATCACCATGGTTCTTCTATGAAAATCGAAGAAGGTAAACTGGT
AATCTGGATTAACGGCGATAAAGGCTATAACGGTCTCGCTGAAGTCGGTAAGAAATTCGAGAAAGATACC
GGAATTAAAGTCACCGTTGAGCATCCGGATAAACTGGAAGAGAAATTCCCACAGGTTGCGGCAACTGGCG
ATGGCCCTGACATTATCTTCTGGGCACACGACCGCTTTGGTGGCTACGCTCAATCTGGCCTGTTGGCTGA
AATCACCCCGGACAAAGCGTTCCAGGACAAGCTGTATCCGTTTACCTGGGATGCCGTACGTTACAACGGC
AAGCTGATTGCTTACCCGATCGCTGTTGAAGCGTTATCGCTGATTTATAACAAAGATCTGCTGCCGAACC
CGCCAAAAACCTGGGAAGAGATCCCGGCGCTGGATAAAGAACTGAAAGCGAAAGGTAAGAGCGCGCTGAT
GTTCAACCTGCAAGAACCGTACTTCACCTGGCCGCTGATTGCTGCTGACGGGGGTTATGCGTTCAAGTAT
GAAAACGGCAAGTACGACATTAAAGACGTGGGCGTGGATAACGCTGGCGCGAAAGCGGGTCTGACCTTCC
TGGTTGACCTGATTAAAAACAAACACATGAATGCAGACACCGATTACTCCATCGCAGAAGCTGCCTTTAA
TAAAGGCGAAACAGCGATGACCATCAACGGCCCGTGGGCATGGTCCAACATCGACACCAGCAAAGTGAAT
TATGGTGTAACGGTACTGCCGACCTTCAAGGGTCAACCATCCAAACCGTTCGTTGGCGTGCTGAGCGCAG
GTATTAACGCCGCCAGTCCGAACAAAGAGCTGGCAAAAGAGTTCCTCGAAAACTATCTGCTGACTGATGA
AGGTCTGGAAGCGGTTAATAAAGACAAACCGCTGGGTGCCGTAGCGCTGAAGTCTTACGAGGAAGAGTTG
GCGAAAGATCCACGTATTGCCGCCACTATGGAAAACGCCCAGAAAGGTGAAATCATGCCGAACATCCCGC
AGATGTCCGCTTTCTGGTATGCCGTGCGTACTGCGGTGATCAACGCCGCCAGCGGTCGTCAGACTGTCGA
TGAAGCCCTGAAAGACGCGCAGACTAATTCGAGCTCGAACAACAACAACAATAACAATAACAACAACCTC
GGGATCGAGGAAAACCTGTACTTCCAATCCAATATTGGAAGTGGATAACGGATCGCGATCGCCCTGCAGG
CCGGCCGGTACCACGCGTGCGCGCTGATCCGGCTGCTAACAAAGCCCGAAAGGAAGCTGAGTTGGCTGCT
GCCACCGCTGAGCAATAACTAGCATAACCCCTTGGGGCCTCTAAACGGGTCTTGAGGGGTTTTTTGCTGA
AAGGAGGAACTATATCCGGATATCCACAGGACGGGTGTGGTCGCCATGATCGCGTAGTCGATAGTGGCTC
CAAGTAGCGAAGCGAGCAGGACTGGGCGGCGGCCAAAGCGGTCGGACAGTGCTCCGAGAACGGGTGCGCA
TAGAAATTGCATCAACGCATATAGCGCTAGCAGCACGCCATAGTGACTGGCGATGCTGTCGGAATGGACG
ATATCCCGCAAGAGGCCCGGCAGTACCGGCATAACCAAGCCTATGCCTACAGCATCCAGGGTGACGGTGC
CGAGGATGACGATGAGCGCATTGTTAGATTTCATACACGGTGCCTGACTGCGTTAGCAATTTAACTGTGA
TAAACTACCGCATTAAAGCTTATCGATGATAAGCTGTCAAACATGAGAA
Features (pLannotate 1.2.2; 16 found; start..end, strand, type, name):
    104..208     +  promoter       AmpR promoter: bla
    209..1069    +  CDS            AmpR: β-lactamase; bla; confers resistance to ampicillin, carbenicillin, and related antibiotics
   1240..1828    +  rep_origin     ori: high-copy-number ColE1/pMB1/pBR322/pUC origin of replication
   2019..2157    -  misc_feature   bom: basis of mobility region from pBR322
   2259..2450    -  CDS            rop: Rop protein, which maintains plasmids at low copy number; rop
   2467..2847    +  CDS            YPB1_ECOLX: Protein predicted: Swiss-Prot protein existence level 4. From Escherichia coli.
   3089..3989    -  CDS            TcR (fragment): tetracycline efflux protein; tet; confers resistance to tetracycline
   4011..4029    +  promoter       T7 promoter: promoter for bacteriophage T7 RNA polymerase
   4106..4128    +  RBS            RBS: efficient ribosome binding site from bacteriophage T7 gene 10 (Olins and Rangwala, 1989)
   4148..4165    +  CDS            6xHis: 6xHis affinity tag
   4175..5275    +  CDS            MBP: maltose binding protein from E. coli; malE (mutated); This version of the gene does not encode a signal sequence, so MBP will remain in the cytosol.
   5330..5346    +  CDS            TEV site (fragment): tobacco etch virus (TEV) protease recognition and cleavage site
   5422..5471    +  CDS            SET1 (fragment): solubility-enhancement tag derived from T7 phage gene 10B
   5479..5526    +  terminator     T7 terminator: transcription terminator for bacteriophage T7 RNA polymerase
   5552..5844    -  CDS            TcR (fragment): tetracycline efflux protein; tet; confers resistance to tetracycline
   5892..5920    -  promoter       tet promoter: E. coli promoter for tetracycline efflux protein gene
