[The description below was written by a language model from this plasmid's Addgene catalogue record and pLannotate feature annotations shown in this document.]
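Description:
pET His6 MBP TEV cloning vector with BioBrick polycistronic restriction sites (9C) is an empty 5,929 bp bacterial expression backbone of the pET family, designed to receive an open reading frame by ligation-independent cloning (LIC). It is propagated in E. coli under ampicillin selection, conferred by a β-lactamase gene with its own promoter. Replication relies on a ColE1/pBR322-type origin accompanied by the bom mobility region and the rop gene, which holds copy number down, in agreement with the low-copy designation in the record. Two fragments of the tetracycline resistance gene and its promoter flank the expression cassette. These appear to be nonfunctional remnants of the pBR322 ancestry, interrupted by the cassette, and tetracycline is not listed as a selection.

The expression cassette runs from a T7 promoter and the phage T7 gene 10 ribosome binding site into an N-terminal 6xHis tag, followed by a signal-sequence-free maltose binding protein that stays in the cytosol, then a TEV protease recognition site, and ends at a T7 terminator. No lac operator or lacI gene is annotated. An insert carrying the appropriate LIC overhangs is joined after the TEV site in SspI-linearized vector. This yields a His6-MBP fusion that can be affinity purified, benefits from MBP's solubility-enhancing properties, and can have the tag removed by TEV cleavage. Expression requires a host supplying T7 RNA polymerase. A short annotated match to a T7 gene 10B-derived tag just upstream of the terminator is probably residual pET sequence rather than a designed fusion. As a "series 9" vector, it has NotI, PacI, AsiSI and SbfI sites flanking the open reading frame, allowing BioBrick-style subcloning to assemble cassettes into polycistronic vectors for co-expression of several proteins.
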