Addgene plasmid #48286: pET His6 MBP TEV cloning vector with BioBrick polycistronic restriction sites (9C)
Purpose: (Empty Backbone)
Depositing lab: Scott Gradia. Depositing organization: University of California, Berkeley.
Backbone
  Vector backbone: pET
  Backbone size (bp): 5929
  Vector type: Bacterial Expression
  Tag / fusion protein: His6 (N terminal on backbone); MBP (N terminal on backbone)
Growth in bacteria
  Bacterial resistance: Ampicillin, 100 μg/mL
  Growth temperature: 37°C
  Growth strain: XL1 Blue
  Copy number: Low Copy
Gene/Insert
  Gene/Insert name: None
Terms and licenses: Academic/Nonprofit Terms; Industry Terms: Not Available to Industry
Depositor comments: This plasmid is an empty vector to be used with a LIC cloning protocol. It has a TEV cleavable His6-MBP fusion tag on the N-terminus. To clone into this vector, add LIC fusion tags to the 5' end of your PCR primers. Forward - 5'TACTTCCAATCCAATGCA3' Reverse - 5'TTATCCACTTCCAATGTTATTA3' Linearize the plasmid with SspI and gel purify. When digesting the DNA with T4 polymerase for LIC, use dCTP for insert and dGTP for vector. Series 9 vectors have BioBrick restriction sites to facilitate subcloning reactions to make polycistronic expression vectors. NotI, PacI, AsiSI, and SbfI are the restriction enzyme sites that flank your open reading frame. More information on this vector can be found through http://qb3.berkeley.edu/qb3/macrolab/
How to cite: pET His6 MBP TEV cloning vector with BioBrick polycistronic restriction sites (9C) was a gift from Scott Gradia (Addgene plasmid # 48286 ; http://n2t.net/addgene:48286 ; RRID:Addgene_48286)
