>Addgene plasmid #48286 | pET His6 MBP TEV cloning vector with BioBrick polycistronic restriction sites (9C) | addgene partial sequence | sequence record 71634 | pBRrevBam 5'-GGTGATGTCGGCGATATAGG-3'
GCGCCGGTGATGCCGGCCACGATGCGTCCGGCGTAGAGGATCGAGATCTCGATCCCGCGAAATTAATACG
ACTCACTATAGGGAGACCACAACGGTTTCCCTCTAGTGCCGGCTCCGGAGAGCTCTTTAATGCGGCCGCT
TAATTAACTAGAAATAATTTTGTTTAACTTTAAGAAGGAGATATACATATGAAATCTTCTCACCATCACC
ATCACCATGGTTCTTCTATGAAAATCGAAGAAGGTAAACTGGTAATCTGGATTAACGGCGATAAAGGCTA
TAACGGTCTCGCTGAAGTCGGTAAGAAATTCGAGAAAGATACCGGAATTAAAGTCACCGTTGAGCATCCG
GATAAACTGGAAGAGAAATTCCCACAGGTTGCGGCAACTGGCGATGGCCCTGACATTATCTTCTGGGCAC
ACGACCGCTTTGGTGGCTACGCTCAATCTGGCCTGTTGGCTGAAATCACCCCGGACAAAGCGTTCCAGGA
CAAGCTGTATCCGTTTACCTGGGATGCCGTACGTTACAACGGCAAGCTGATTGCTTACCCGATCGCTGTT
GAAGCGTTATCGCTGATTTATAACAAAGATCTGCTGCCGAACCCGCCAAAAACCTGGGAAGAGATCCCGG
CGCTGGATAAAGAACTGAAAGCGAAAGGTAAGAGCGCGCTGATGTTCAACCTGCAAGAACCGTACTTCAC
CTGGCCGCTGATTGCTGCTGACGGGGGTTATGCGTTCAAGTATGAAAACGGCAAGTACGACATTAAAGAC
GTGGGCGTGGATAACGCTGGCGCGAAAGCGGGTCTGACCTTCCTGGTTGACCTGATTAAAAACAAACACA
TGAATGCAGACACCGATTACTCCATCGCAGAAGCTGCCTTTAATAAAGGCGAAACAGCGATGACCATCAA
CGGCCCGTGGGCATGGTCCAACATCGACACCAGCAAAGTGAATTATGGTGTAACGGTACTGCCGACCTTC
AAGGGTCAACCATCCAAACCGTTCGTTGGCGTGCTGAGCGCAGGTATTAACGCCGCCAGTCCGAACAAAG
AGCTGGCAAAAGAGTTCCTCGAAAACTATCTGCTGACTGATGAAGGTCTGGAAGCGGTTAATAAAGACAA
