>Addgene plasmid #48286 | pET His6 MBP TEV cloning vector with BioBrick polycistronic restriction sites (9C) | addgene partial sequence | sequence record 71635 | T7term 5'-GCTAGTTATTGCTCAGCGG-3'
GCTTCCTTTCGGGCTTTGTTAGCAGCCGGATCAGCGCGCACGCGTGGTACCGGCCGGCCTGCAGGGCGAT
CGCGATCCGTTATCCACTTCCAATATTGGATTGGAAGTACAGGTTTTCCTCGATCCCGAGGTTGTTGTTA
TTGTTATTGTTGTTGTTGTTCGAGCTCGAATTAGTCTGCGCGTCTTTCAGGGCTTCATCGACAGTCTGAC
GACCGCTGGCGGCGTTGATCACCGCAGTACGCACGGCATACCAGAAAGCGGACATCTGCGGGATGTTCGG
CATGATTTCACCTTTCTGGGCGTTTTCCATAGTGGCGGCAATACGTGGATCTTTCGCCAACTCTTCCTCG
TAAGACTTCAGCGCTACGGCACCCAGCGGTTTGTCTTTATTAACCGCTTCCAGACCTTCATCAGTCAGCA
GATAGTTTTCGAGGAACTCTTTTGCCAGCTCTTTGTTCGGACTGGCGGCGTTAATACCTGCGCTCAGCAC
GCCAACGAACGGTTTGGATGGTTGACCCTTGAAGGTCGGCAGTACCGTTACACCATAATTCACTTTGCTG
GTGTCGATGTTGGACCATGCCCACGGGCCGTTGATGGTCATCGCTGTTTCGCCTTTATTAAAGGCAGCTT
CTGCGATGGAGTAATCGGTGTCTGCATTCATGTGTTTGTTTTTAATCAGGTCAACCAGGAAGGTCAGACC
CGCTTTCGCGCCAGCGTTATCCACGCCCACGTCTTTAATGTCGTACTTGCCGTTTTCATACTTGAACGCA
TAACCCCCGTCAGCAGCAATCAGCGGCCAGGTGAAGTACGGTTCTTGCAGGTTGAACATCAGCGCGCTCT
TACCTTTCGCTTTCAGTTCTTTATCCAGCGCCGGGATCTCTTCCCAGGTTTTTGGCGGGTTCGGCAGCAG
ATCTTTGTTATAAATCAGCGATAACGCTTCAACAGCGATCGGGTAAGCAATCAGCTTGCCGTTGTAACGT
ACGGCATCCCAGGTAAACGGATACAGCTTG
